>Addgene plasmid #116097 | PB-CMV-TO-Casp-rastvTEV-teTVMV1 | addgene full sequence | sequence record 224987 | Addgene NGS Result
ACTCTTCCTTTTTCAATATTATTGAAGCATTTATCAGGGTTATTGTCTCATGAGCGGATACATATTTGAA
TGTATTTAGAAAAATAAACAAATAGGGGTTCCGCGCACATTTCCCCGAAAAGTGCCACCTAAATTGTAAG
CGTTAATATTTTGTTAAAATTCGCGTTAAATTTTTGTTAAATCAGCTCATTTTTTAACCAATAGGCCGAA
ATCGGCAAAATCCCTTATAAATCAAAAGAATAGACCGAGATAGGGT
[37 nt withheld, positions 257-293]
AAAGAACGTGGACTCCAACGTCAAAGG
[49 nt withheld, positions 321-369]
T
[91 nt withheld, positions 371-461]
G
[124 nt withheld, positions 463-586]
CCCATTCGCCATTCAGGCTGCGCAACTGTTGGGAAGGGCGATCGGTGCGGGCCTCTTCGCTATTACGCCA
GCTGGCGAAAGGGGGATGTGCTGCAAGGCGATTAAGTTGGGTAACGCCAGGGTTTTCCCAGTCACGACGT
TGTAAAACGACGGCCAGTGAGCGCGCCTCGTTCATTCACGTTTTTGAACCCGTGGAGGACGGGCAGACTC
GCGGTGCAAATGTGTTTTACAGCGTGATGGAGCAGATGAAGATGCTCGACACGCTGCAGAACACGCAGCT
AGATTAACCCTAGAAAGATAATCATATTGTGACGTACGTTAAAGATAATCATGTGTAAAATTGACGCATG
TGTTTTATCGGTCTGTATATCGAGGTTTATTTATTAATTTGAATAGATATTAAGTTTTATTATATTTACA
CTTACATACTAATAATAAATTCAACAAACAATTTATTTATGTTTATTTATTTATTAAAAAAAACAAAAAC
TCAAAATTTCTTCTATAAAGTAACAAAACTTTTATGAGGGACAGCCCCCCCCCAAAGCCCCCAGGGATGT
AATTACGTCCCTCCCCCGCTAGGGGGCAGCAGCGAGCCGCCCGGGGCTCCGCTCCGGTCCGGCGCTCCCC
CCGCATCCCCGAGCCGGCAGCGTGCGGGGACAGCCCGGGCACGGGGAAGGTGGCACGGGATCGCTTTCCT
CTGAACGCTTCTCGCTGCTCTTTGAGCCTGCAGACACCTGGGGGGATACGGGGAAAAGGCCTCCACGGCC
ACTAGTAGGCGTTTTGCGCTGCTTCGCGATGTACGGGCCAGATATACGCGTTGACATTGATTATTGACTA
GTTATTAATAGTAATCAATTACGGGGTCATTAGTTCATAGCCCATATATGGAGTTCCGCGTTACATAACT
TACGGTAAATGGCCCGCCTGGCTGACCGCCCAACGACCCCCGCCCATTGACGTCAATAATGACGTATGTT
CCCATAGTAACGCCAATAGGGACTTTCCATTGACGTCAATGGGTGGAGTATTTACGGTAAACTGCCCACT
TGGCAGTACATCAAGTGTATCATATGCCAAGTACGCCCCCTATTGACGTCAATGACGGTAAATGGCCCGC
CTGGCATTATGCCCAGTACATGACCTTATGGGACTTTCCTACTTGGCAGTACATCTACGTATTAGTCATC
GCTATTACCATGGTGATGCGGTTTTGGCAGTACATCAATGGGCGTGGATAGCGGTTTGACTCACGGGGAT
TTCCAAGTCTCCACCCCATTGACGTCAATGGGAGTTTGTTTTGGCACCAAAATCAACGGGACTTTCCAAA
ATGTCGTAACAACTCCGCCCCATTGACGCAAATGGGCGGTAGGCGTGTACGGTGGGAGGTCTATATAAGC
AGAGCTCTCCCTATCAGTGATAGAGATCTCCCTATCAGTGATAGAGATCGTCGACGAGCTCGTTTAGTGA
ACCGTCAGATCGCCTGGAGACGCCATCCACGCTGTTTTGACCTCCATAGAAGACACCGGGACCGATCCAG
CCTCCGGACTCTAGCGTTTAAACTTAAGCTTCGCCACCATGGGATCCGAAAACACTGAGAACAGCGTCGA
TAGCAAGTCCATTAAGAACCTCGAACCTAAAATCATACATGGCAGTGAGAGCATGGATAGCGGCATAAGC
CTTGACAACTCCTATAAAATGGACTACCCGGAGATGGGTCTGTGCATAATAATCAACAACAAGAACTTCC
ACAAATCCACGGGGATGACAAGTAGGTCTGGAACCGATGTCGATGCGGCAAACTTGCGCGAGACCTTTAG
AAACCTCAAGTACGAGGTACGCAATAAAAACGATCTCACTCGCGAGGAAATAGTAGAGCTGATGCGAGAT
GTCAGTAAGGAAGATCATTCCAAGAGATCCTCCTTCGTCTGCGTCTTGTTGAGTCACGGAGAGGAAGGGA
TCATATTCGGTACGAACGGCCCAGTGGATTTGAAAAAGATAACCAATTTCTTTAGAGGTGACCGGTGCCG
CTCTCTCACAGGAAAGCCAAAACTCTTTATTATCCAAGCATGTAGGGGTACGGAACTGGATTGTGGAATC
GAAACTGAGAACTTGTACTTCCAGTCCGGGGTAGATGACGACATGGCCTGCCATAAAATCCCTGTCGAGG
CCGATTTTCTCTACGCCTACTCTACTGCGCCTGGGTATTACAGCTGGAGAAACAGCAAGGATGGTTCCTG
GTTTATACAAAGCCTGTGTGCTATGCTCAAACAGTATGCGGATAAGCTGGAGTTCATGCATATCCTTACC
AGAGTAAATCGCAAAGTGGCCACAGAGTTTGAGTCATTTTCTTTTGACGCAACATTTCACGCCAAGAAGC
AGATTCCTTGTATAGTATCTATGCTGACGAAAGAGCTGTACTTCTATCACAGCACCGGCGGATCTGAAAC
CGTGCGGTTTCAATCCAGCGGCGGTGGAGGACGGAGCAAACTGAATCCACCCGATGAGTCTGGACCCGGT
TGTATGTCATGTAAATGTGTGTTGAGCTGACCCTCTCCCTCCCCCCCCCCTAACGTTACTGGCCGAAGCC
GCTTGGAATAAGGCCGGTGTGCGTTTGTCTATATGTTATTTTCCACCATATTGCCGTCTTTTGGCAATGT
GAGGGCCCGGAAACCTGGCCCTGTCTTCTTGACGAGCATTCCTAGGGGTCTTTCCCCTCTCGCCAAAGGA
ATGCAAGGTCTGTTGAATGTCGTGAAGGAAGCAGTTCCTCTGGAAGCTTCTTGAAGACAAACAACGTCTG
TAGCGACCCTTTGCAGGCAGCGGAACCCCCCACCTGGCGACAGGTGCCTCTGCGGCCAAAAGCCACGTGT
ATAAGATACACCTGCAAAGGCGGCACAACCCCAGTGCCACGTTGTGAGTTGGATAGTTGTGGAAAGAGTC
AAATGGCTCTCCTCAAGCGTATTCAACAAGGGGCTGAAGGATGCCCAGAAGGTACCCCATTGTATGGGAT
CTGATCTGGGGCCTCGGTGCACATGCTTTACATGTGTTTAGTCGAGGTTAAAAAAACGTCTAGGCCCCCC
GAACCACGGGGACGTGGTTTTCCTTTGAAAAACACGATGATAATATGGCCACAACCATGGATCCGAGTAA
GACGTCAAACACAATCGCCGTTTTTCTCCCCAATAAACAGCGGACCGTGGTAAACGTCCGAAACGGGATG
AGTCTCCACGACTGTCTGATGAAAGCCTTGAAGGTGAGGGGGCTTCAGCCTGAATGTTGCGCTGTCTTTC
GCCTTCTCCACGAACACAAGGGCGCAAAGGCGAGGCTTGACTGGAATACAGACGCTGCAAGTTTGATTGG
GGAAGAACTTCAGGTCGATTTCCTCACCGGCGGTGGATCCGAAACCGTGCGGTTTCAATCCGGTGGCTCA
GGGAGCAAGAGTATGAGTTCTATGGTGTCCGACACTAGCTGCACGTTCCCCTCAAGTGATGGGATATTCT
GGAAACACTGGATACAGACTAAAGACGGACAGTGTGGAAGCCCATTGGTTTCCACCCGAGATGGTTTTAT
CGTGGGTATCCATAGCGCCTCTAATTTCACAAACACGAACAACTATTTCACTTCAGTGCCCAAAAACTTT
ATGGAGCTGCTCACAAACCAAGAAGCGCAGCAGTGGGTAAGCGGTTGGAGACTTAACGCTGACTCAGTTC
TCTGGGGGGGGCACAAAGTATTCATGGTAAAGCCAGAGGAGCCATTCCAACCAGTCAAAGAAGCCACACA
ACTTATGAACGAAGGGCGGGGAAGCCTGTTGACATGCGGGGATGTAGAAGAGAATCCAGGCCCCGGGGAG
AGTTTGTTTAAGGGGCCAAGGGACTATAACCCAATATCATCCACTATTTGCCACCTCACTAACGAGAGCG
ATGGACATACAACCTCTCTCTACGGGATAGGCTTCGGTCCTTTCATCATTACCAATAAGCATCTGTTTCG
CCGAAACAACGGTACTCTTCTGGTTCAATCTCTTCATGGTGTCTTCAAGGTGAAAAACACCACTACGCTT
CAGCAACACCTGATTGATGGTAGGGATATGATAATTATCAGAATGCCGAAAGATTTCCCACCTTTTCCAC
AGAAGCTGAAATTCAGGGAACCGCAGAGAGAGGAGAGGATTTGTTTGGTAACGACCAACTTCCAGACGGG
CTCTGGCAGCAGCGAGACGGTTAGATTCCAGAGTGGAGGCGGTGGAGCT
[498 nt withheld, positions 4836-5333]
AAGTTGCGCAAGTTGAACCCCCCTGACGAAAGTGGCCCAGGCTGCATGAGTTGTAAATGCGTCCTCAGCT
GATATCCCTCTCCCTCCCCCCCCCCTAACGTTACTGGCCGAAGCCGCTTGGAATAAGGCCGGTGTGCGTT
TGTCTATATGTTATTTTCCACCATATTGCCGTCTTTTGGCAATGTGAGGGCCCGGAAACCTGGCCCTGTC
TTCTTGACGAGCATTCCTAGGGGTCTTTCCCCTCTCGCCAAAGGAATGCAAGGTCTGTTGAATGTCGTGA
AGGAAGCAGTTCCTCTGGAAGCTTCTTGAAGACAAACAACGTCTGTAGCGACCCTTTGCAGGCAGCGGAA
CCCCCCACCTGGCGACAGGTGCCTCTGCGGCCAAAAGCCACGTGTATAAGATACACCTGCAAAGGCGGCA
CAACCCCAGTGCCACGTTGTGAGTTGGATAGTTGTGGAAAGAGTCAAATGGCTCTCCTCAAGCGTATTCA
ACAAGGGGCTGAAGGATGCCCAGAAGGTACCCCATTGTATGGGATCTGATCTGGGGCCTCGGTGCACATG
CTTTACATGTGTTTAGTCGAGGTTAAAAAAACGTCTAGGCCCCCCGAACCACGGGGACGTGGTTTTCCTT
TGAAAAACACGGTGATAATATGGCCACAACCGTGTCAAAAGCACTCCTGAAGGGAGTCCGCGACTTTAAT
CCTATATCAGCGTGTGTATGTTTGCTTGAAAACTCCTCTGATGGGCATTCAGAAAGGCTTTTTGGTATTG
GGTTTGGTCCCTACATAATAGCAAACCAACACCTGTTTCGACGCAATAACGGCGAGCTTACGATTAAGAC
GATGCACGGGGAATTTAAAGTGAAAAACAGCACACAATTGCAAATGAAACCCGTCGAAGGGAGAGACATC
ATTGTAATAAAGATGGCAAAGGATTTCCCACCCTTTCCGCAGAAATTGAAATTCCGGCAACCTACTATAA
AGGATCGAGTTTGTATGGTTTCTACGAACTTTCAGCAAGGCTCTGGCAGCAGCGCTGAGAACTTGTACTT
CCAGAGTGGCGGAGGTGGCAGCGAGCAACTCGAAAAGAAGCTGCAAGCGTTGGAGAAGAAGCTCGCACAA
CTTGAATGGAAAAATCAGGCACTGGAAAAGAAACTGGCTCAAGGTGGCGGAGGATCTGAGAATCTCTACT
TTCAGTCCGGAGGGTCAGGGAGCAAATCAGTCTCCTCCCTCGTGTCCGAATCCTCTCACATCGTTCACAA
GGAAGATACCAGTTTCTGGCAGCATTGGATTACCACAAAAGACGGGCAGTGCGGCTCACCGCTGGTGTCT
ATCATTGACGGGAACATTCTGGGAATCCACTCCCTGACACACACCACTAACGGCTCAAACTATTTCGTTG
AGTTCCCAGAGAAGTTCGTAGCTACATATCTGGACGCTGCGGACGGCTGGTGCAAGAACTGGAAATTCAA
CGCGGACAAGATTTCATGGGGTAGTTTCACGCTTGTCGAAGACGCGCCCGAGGACGACTTTATGGCGAAA
AAAACCGTGGCTGCTATTATGGATAGCGGCGGTGGAGGACGGAGCAAACTGAATCCACCCGATGAGTCTG
GACCCGGTTGTATGTCATGTAAATGTGTGTTGAGCTAGCTCGAGGAGGCGAATTCGAATTTAAATCGGCC
TCGACTGTGCCTTCTAGTTGCCAGCCATCTGTTGTTTGCCCCTCCCCCGTGCCTTCCTTGACCCTGGAAG
GTGCCACTCCCACTGTCCTTTCCTAATAAAATGAGGAAATTGCATCGCATTGTCTGAGTAGGTGTCATTC
TATTCTGGGGGGTGGGGTGGGGCAGGACAGCAAGGGGGAGGATTGGGAAGACAATAGCAGGCATGCTGGG
GACGCGGCCGCAATTTAACGCGAATTAATTCTGTGGAATGTGTGTCAGTTAGGGTGTGGAAAGTCCCCAG
GCTCCCCAGCAGGCAGAAGTATGCAAAGCATGCATCTCAATTAGTCAGCAACCAGGTGTGGAAAGTCCCC
AGGCTCCCCAGCAGGCAGAAGTATGCAAAGCATGCATCTCAATTAGTCAGCAACCATAGTCCCGCCCCTA
ACTCCGCCCATCCCGCCCCTAACTCCGCCCAGTTCCGCCCATTCTCCGCCCCATGGCTGACTAATTTTTT
TTATTTATGCAGAGGCCGAGGCCGCCTCTGCCTCTGAGCTATTCCAGAAGTAGTGAGGAGGCTTTTTTGG
AGGCCTAGGCTTTTGCAAAAAGCTCCCGGGAGCTTGTATATCCATTTTCGGATCTGATCAGCACGTGTTG
ACAATTAATCATCGGCATAGTATATCGGCATAGTATAATACGACAAGGTGAGGAACTAAACCATGGCCAA
GTTGACCAGTGCCGTTCCGGTGCTCACCGCGCGCGACGTCGCCGGAGCGGTCGAGTTCTGGACCGACCGG
CTCGGGTTCTCCCGGGACTTCGTGGAGGACGACTTCGCCGGTGTGGTCCGGGACGACGTGACCCTGTTCA
TCAGCGCGGTCCAGGACCAGGTGGTGCCGGACAACACCCTGGCCTGGGTGTGGGTGCGCGGCCTGGACGA
GCTGTACGCCGAGTGGTCGGAGGTCGTGTCCACGAACTTCCGGGACGCCTCCGGGCCGGCCATGACCGAG
ATCGGCGAGCAGCCGTGGGGGCGGGAGTTCGCCCTGCGCGACCCGGCCGGCAACTGCGTGCACTTCGTGG
CCGAGGAGCAGGACTGAGTCGACAATCAACCTCTGGATTACAAAATTTGTGAAAGATTGACTGGTATTCT
TAACTATGTTGCTCCTTTTACGCTATGTGGATACGCTGCTTTAATGCCTTTGTATCATGCGTTAACTAAA
CTTGTTTATTGCAGCTTATAATGGTTACAAATAAAGCAATAGCATCACAAATTTCACAAATAAAGCATTT
TTTTCACTGCATTCTAGTTGTGGTTTGTCCAAACTCATCAATGTATCTTATCATGTCTGGAATTGACTCA
AATGATGTCAATTAGTCTATCAGAAGCTCATCTGGTCTCCCTTCCGGGGGACAAGACATCCCTGTTTAAT
ATTTAAACAGCAGTGTTCCCAAACTGGGTTCTTATATCCCTTGCTCTGGTCAACCAGGTTGCAGGGTTTC
CTGTCCTCACAGGAACGAAGTCCCTAAAGAAACAGTGGCAGCCAGGTTTAGCCCCGGAATTGACTGGATT
CCTTTTTTAGGGCCCATTGGTATGGCTTTTTCCCCGTATCCCCCCAGGTGTCTGCAGGCTCAAAGAGCAG
CGAGAAGCGTTCAGAGGAAAGCGATCCCGTGCCACCTTCCCCGTGCCCGGGCTGTCCCCGCACGCTGCCG
GCTCGGGGATGCGGGGGGAGCGCCGGACCGGAGCGGAGCCCCGGGCGGCTCGCTGCTGCCCCCTAGCGGG
GGAGGGACGTAATTACATCCCTGGGGGCTTTGGGGGGGGGCTGTCCCTGATATCTATAACAAGAAAATAT
ATATATAATAAGTTATCACGTAAGTAGAACATGAAATAACAATATAATTATCGTATGAGTTAAATCTTAA
AAGTCACGTAAAAGATAATCATGCGTCATTTTGACTCACGCGGTCGTTATAGTTCAAAATCAGTGACACT
TACCGCATTGACAAGCACGCCTCACGGGAGCTCCAAGCGGCGACTGAGATGTCCTAAATGCACAGCGACG
GATTCGCGCTATTTAGAAAGAGAGAGCAATATTTCAAGAATGCATGCGTCAATTTTACGCAGACTATCTT
TCTAGGGTTAATCTAGCTGCATCAGGATCATATCGTCGGGTCTTTTTTCCGGCTCAGTCATCGCCCAAGC
TGGCGCTATCTGGGCATCGGGGAGGAAGAAGCCCGTGCCTTTTCCCGCGAGGTTGAAGCGGCATGGAAAG
AGTTTGCCGAGGATGACTGCTGCTGCATTGACGTTGAGCGAAAACGCACGTTTACCATGATGATTCGGGA
AGGTGTGGCCATGCACGCCTTTAACGGTGAACTGTTCGTTCAGGCCACCTGGGATACCAGTTCGTCGCGG
CTTTTCCGGACACAGTTCCGGATGGTCAGCCCGAAGCGCATCAGCAACCCGAACAATACCGGCGACAGCC
GGAACTGCCGTGCCGGTGTGCAGATTAATGACAGCGGTGCGGCGCTGGGATATTACGTCAGCGAGGACGG
GTATCCTGGCTGGATGCCGCAGAAATGGACATGGATACCCCGTGAGTTACCCGGCGGGCGCGCTTGGCGT
AATCATGGTCATAGCTGTTTCCTGTGTGAAATTGTTATCCGCTCACAATTCCACACAACATACGAGCCGG
AAGCATAAAGTGTAAAGCCTGGGGTGCCTAATGAGTGAGCTAACTCACATTAATTGCGTTGCGCTCACTG
CCCGCTTTCCAGTCGGGAAACCTGTCGTGCCAGCTGCATTAATGAATCGGCCAACGCGCGGGGAGAGGCG
GTTTGCGTATTGGGCGCTCTTCCGCTTCCTCGCTCACTGACTCGCTGCGCTCGGTCGTTCGGCTGCGGCG
AGCGGTATCAGCTCACTCAAAGGCGGTAATACGGTTATCCACAGAATCAGGGGATAACGCAGGAAAGAAC
ATGTGAGCAAAAGGCCAGCAAAAGGCCAGGAACCGTAAAAAGGCCGCGTTGCTGGCGTTTTTCCATAGGC
TCCGCCCCCCTGACGAGCATCACAAAAATCGACGCTCAAGTCAGAGGTGGCGAAACCCGACAGGACTATA
AAGATACCAGGCGTTTCCCCCTGGAAGCTCCCTCGTGCGCTCTCCTGTTCCGACCCTGCCGCTTACCGGA
TACCTGTCCGCCTTTCTCCCTTCGGGAAGCGTGGCGCTTTCTCATAGCTCACGCTGTAGGTATCTCAGTT
CGGTGTAGGTCGTTCGCTCCAAGCTGGGCTGTGTGCACGAACCCCCCGTTCAGCCCGACCGCTGCGCCTT
ATCCGGTAACTATCGTCTTGAGTCCAACCCGGTAAGACACGACTTATCGCCACTGGCAGCAGCCACTGGT
AACAGGATTAGCAGAGCGAGGTATGTAGGCGGTGCTACAGAGTTCTTGAAGTGGTGGCCTAACTACGGCT
ACACTAGAAGAACAGTATTTGGTATCTGCGCTCTGCTGAAGCCAGTTACCTTCGGAAAAAGAGTTGGTAG
CTCTTGATCCGGCAAACAAACCACCGCTGGTAGCGGTGGTTTTTTTGTTTGCAAGCAGCAGATTACGCGC
AGAAAAAAAGGATCTCAAGAAGATCCTTTGATCTTTTCTACGGGGTCTGACGCTCAGTGGAACGAAAACT
CACGTTAAGGGATTTTGGTCATGAGATTATCAAAAAGGATCTTCACCTAGATCCTTTTAAATTAAAAATG
AAGTTTTAAATCAATCTAAAGTATATATGAGTAAACTTGGTCTGACAGTTACCAATGCTTAATCAGTGAG
GCACCTATCTCAGCGATCTGTCTATTTCGTTCATCCATAGTTGCCTGACTCCCCGTCGTGTAGATAACTA
CGATACGGGAGGGCTTACCATCTGGCCCCAGTGCTGCAATGATACCGCGAGACCCACGCTCACCGGCTCC
AGATTTATCAGCAATAAACCAGCCAGCCGGAAGGGCCGAGCGCAGAAGTGGTCCTGCAACTTTATCCGCC
TCCATCCAGTCTATTAATTGTTGCCGGGAAGCTAGAGTAAGTAGTTCGCCAGTTAATAGTTTGCGCAACG
TTGTTGCCATTGCTACAGGCATCGTGGTGTCACGCTCGTCGTTTGGTATGGCTTCATTCAGCTCCGGTTC
CCAACGATCAAGGCGAGTTACATGATCCCCCATGTTGTGCAAAAAAGCGGTTAGCTCCTTCGGTCCTCCG
ATCGTTGTCAGAAGTAAGTTGGCCGCAGTGTTATCACTCATGGTTATGGCAGCACTGCATAATTCTCTTA
CTGTCATGCCATCCGTAAGATGCTTTTCTGTGACTGGTGAGTACTCAACCAAGTCATTCTGAGAATAGTG
TATGCGGCGACCGAGTTGCTCTTGCCCGGCGTCAATACGGGATAATACCGCGCCACATAGCAGAACTTTA
AAAGTGCTCATCATTGGAAAACGTTCTTCGGGGCGAAAACTCTCAAGGATCTTACCGCTGTTGAGATCCA
GTTCGATGTAACCCACTCGTGCACCCAACTGATCTTCAGCATCTTTTACTTTCACCAGCGTTTCTGGGTG
AGCAAAAACAGGAAGGCAAAATGCCGCAAAAAAGGGAATAAGGGCGACACGGAAATGTTGAATACTCAT
Features (pLannotate 1.2.2; 33 found; start..end, strand, type, name):
      1..105     -  promoter       AmpR promoter: bla
    158..586     -  rep_origin     f1 ori (sequence partly withheld): f1 bacteriophage origin of replication; arrow indicates direction of (+) strand synthesis
    591..746     -  CDS            lacZα (fragment): LacZα fragment of β-galactosidase; lacZ fragment
    748..867     +  CDS            B (fragment): PORTL_LAMBD - Experimental evidence at protein level: Swiss-Prot protein existence level 1. Forms the portal vertex of the capsid (PubMed:6228056, PubMed:6232391). This portal plays critical roles in head assembly, genome packaging, neck/tail attachment, and genome ejection (Probable). The portal protein multimerizes as a single ring-shaped homododecamer arranged around a central channel (PubMed:6232391). Binds to the terminase subunits to form the packaging machine (PubMed:7799432). From Escherichia phage lambda (Bacteriophage lambda).
   1409..1788    +  enhancer       CMV enhancer: human cytomegalovirus immediate early enhancer
   1789..1992    +  promoter       CMV promoter: human cytomegalovirus (CMV) immediate early promoter
   1994..2013    +  promoter       PLtetO-1 promoter (fragment): modified phage lambda PL promoter with tet operator sites (Lutz and Bujard, 1997)
   2015..2034    +  promoter       PLtetO-1 promoter (fragment): modified phage lambda PL promoter with tet operator sites (Lutz and Bujard, 1997)
   2042..2075    +  promoter       TRE3GV promoter (fragment): 3rd-generation Tet-responsive promoter that can be activated by binding of Tet-On® 3G, optimized for retroviral and lentiviral vectors
   2174..3016    +  CDS            CASP3: CASP3_HUMAN - Also known as CPP32. Experimental evidence at protein level: Swiss-Prot protein existence level 1. Involved in the activation cascade of caspases responsible for apoptosis execution (PubMed:7596430). At the onset of apoptosis it proteolytically cleaves poly(ADP-ribose) polymerase (PARP) at a '216- Asp-|-Gly-217' bond (PubMed:7774019). Cleaves and activates sterol regulatory element binding proteins (SREBPs) between the basic helix- loop-helix leucine zipper domain and the membrane attachment domain. Cleaves and activates caspase-6, -7 and -9 (PubMed:7596430). Involved in the clea
   3074..3133    +  CDS            HRAS (fragment): RASH_HUMAN - Also known as HRAS1. Experimental evidence at protein level: Swiss-Prot protein existence level 1. Involved in the activation of Ras protein signal transduction (PubMed:22821884). Ras proteins bind GDP/GTP and possess intrinsic GTPase activity (PubMed:12740440, PubMed:14500341, PubMed:9020151). From Homo sapiens (Human).
   3247..3709    +  misc_feature   IRES: internal ribosome entry site (IRES) of the encephalomyocarditis virus (EMCV)
   3684..3971    +  CDS            RAF1 (fragment): RAF1_HUMAN - Also known as RAF. Experimental evidence at protein level: Swiss-Prot protein existence level 1. Serine/threonine-protein kinase that acts as a regulatory link between the membrane-associated Ras GTPases and the MAPK/ERK cascade, and this critical regulatory link functions as a switch determining cell fate decisions including proliferation, differentiation, apoptosis, survival and oncogenic transformation. RAF1 activation initiates a mitogen-activated protein kinase (MAPK) cascade that comprises a sequential phosphorylation of the dual-specific MAPK kinases (MAP2K1/MEK1 and MAP2K2
   3990..4379    +  CDS            POLG_TEV (fragment): Experimental evidence at protein level: Swiss-Prot protein existence level 1. [Nuclear inclusion protein A]: has RNA-binding and proteolytic activities. From Tobacco etch virus (TEV).
   4431..4799    +  CDS            POLG_TEV (fragment): Experimental evidence at protein level: Swiss-Prot protein existence level 1. [Nuclear inclusion protein A]: has RNA-binding and proteolytic activities. From Tobacco etch virus (TEV).
   4836..5402    +  CDS            HRAS (sequence partly withheld): RASH_HUMAN - Also known as HRAS1. Experimental evidence at protein level: Swiss-Prot protein existence level 1. Involved in the activation of Ras protein signal transduction (PubMed:22821884). Ras proteins bind GDP/GTP and possess intrinsic GTPase activity (PubMed:12740440, PubMed:14500341, PubMed:9020151). From Homo sapiens (Human).
   5409..5994    +  misc_feature   IRES2: internal ribosome entry site (IRES) of the encephalomyocarditis virus (EMCV)
   5998..6897    +  CDS            POLG_TVMV (fragment): Experimental evidence at protein level: Swiss-Prot protein existence level 1. [Nuclear inclusion protein A]: has RNA-binding and proteolytic activities. From Tobacco vein mottling virus (TVMV).
   6919..6978    +  CDS            HRAS (fragment): RASH_HUMAN - Also known as HRAS1. Experimental evidence at protein level: Swiss-Prot protein existence level 1. Involved in the activation of Ras protein signal transduction (PubMed:22821884). Ras proteins bind GDP/GTP and possess intrinsic GTPase activity (PubMed:12740440, PubMed:14500341, PubMed:9020151). From Homo sapiens (Human).
   7018..7225    +  polyA_signal   bGH poly(A) signal: bovine growth hormone polyadenylation signal
   7263..7592    +  promoter       SV40 promoter: SV40 enhancer and early promoter
   7640..7687    +  promoter       EM7 promoter: synthetic bacterial promoter&nbsp
   7706..8080    +  CDS            BleoR: antibiotic-binding protein; Sh ble from Streptoalloteichus hindustanus; confers resistance to bleomycin, phleomycin, and Zeocin™
   8087..8193    +  misc_feature   WPRE (fragment): woodchuck hepatitis virus posttranscriptional regulatory element
   8202..8323    +  polyA_signal   SV40 poly(A) signal: SV40 polyadenylation signal
   8341..8433    +  ncRNA          G-CSF SLDE: Accession: RF00183 - G-CSF factor stem-loop destabilising element (SLDE)
   9130..9597    +  CDS            B (fragment): PORTL_LAMBD - Experimental evidence at protein level: Swiss-Prot protein existence level 1. Forms the portal vertex of the capsid (PubMed:6228056, PubMed:6232391). This portal plays critical roles in head assembly, genome packaging, neck/tail attachment, and genome ejection (Probable). The portal protein multimerizes as a single ring-shaped homododecamer arranged around a central channel (PubMed:6232391). Binds to the terminase subunits to form the packaging machine (PubMed:7799432). From Escherichia phage lambda (Bacteriophage lambda).
   9633..9655    -  protein_bind   lac operator (fragment): The lac repressor binds to the lac operator to inhibit transcription in E. coli. This inhibition can be relieved by adding lactose or isopropyl-β-D-thiogalactopyranoside (IPTG). lac repressor encoded by lacI
   9659..9689    -  promoter       lac promoter: promoter for the E. coli lac operon
   9704..9725    -  protein_bind   CAP binding site: CAP binding activates transcription in the presence of cAMP. E. coli catabolite activator protein
   9738..9830    -  CDS            lacI (fragment): lac repressor; lacI; The lac repressor binds to the lac operator to inhibit transcription in E. coli. This inhibition can be relieved by adding lactose or isopropyl-β-D-thiogalactopyranoside (IPTG).
  10013..10601   -  rep_origin     ori: high-copy-number ColE1/pMB1/pBR322/pUC origin of replication
  10772..11632   -  CDS            AmpR: β-lactamase; bla; confers resistance to ampicillin, carbenicillin, and related antibiotics
