[The description below was written by a language model from this plasmid's Addgene catalogue record and pLannotate feature annotations shown in this document.]
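Description:
PB-CMV-TO-Casp-rastvTEV-teTVMV1 is an 11.6 kb mammalian expression plasmid built on the PB-CMV-TO backbone. The "PB" prefix suggests a piggyBac-type integration vector, although no transposon terminal repeats are annotated in the feature table. It is maintained in E. coli through a high-copy ColE1/pUC origin and ampicillin resistance, and it also carries an f1 origin and remnants of a lacZα/lac promoter cloning region. A separate SV40 promoter/EM7 promoter cassette drives BleoR (Sh ble), followed by a WPRE fragment and the SV40 poly(A) signal. This cassette allows Zeocin-family selection in mammalian cells and, via EM7, in bacteria.

The payload is a synthetic tricistronic unit assembled by Gibson cloning. It is transcribed from a CMV enhancer/promoter followed by two tet operator sites (the "TO" arrangement), so expression can be repressed by Tet repressor and induced with tetracycline-class drugs in suitable host cells. The first open reading frame encodes human caspase-3 followed by a short HRAS fragment, most likely the C-terminal membrane-targeting motif. After an EMCV IRES, a RAF1 fragment (plausibly its Ras-binding region) is followed by two separate TEV protease fragments and full-length HRAS, an arrangement consistent with a split TEV protease whose activity is coupled to Ras–Raf interaction. A second IRES drives TVMV protease with another HRAS tail fragment, and the transcript ends at the bGH poly(A) signal.

The record states only that the plasmid expresses a combination of proteases and their reporter. The exact cleavage-site and degron architecture implied by the name is not annotated. It comes from work on programmable protein circuits built from viral proteases, here apparently linking Ras activity to caspase-mediated cell death.
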