Addgene plasmid #116097: PB-CMV-TO-Casp-rastvTEV-teTVMV1
Purpose: Expresses a combination of proteases and their reporter
Depositing lab: Michael Elowitz. Depositing organization: California Institute of Technology. Publication: Programmable protein circuits in living cells. Gao XJ, Chong LS, Kim MS, Elowitz MB. Science. 2018 Sep 21;361(6408):1252-1258. doi: 10.1126/science.aat5062. PubMed 30237357.
Backbone
  Vector backbone: PB-CMV-TO
  Vector type: Mammalian Expression
Growth in bacteria
  Bacterial resistance: Ampicillin, 100 μg/mL
  Growth temperature: 37°C
  Growth strain: DH5alpha
  Copy number: High Copy
Gene/Insert
  Gene/Insert name: Casp-rastvTEV-teTVMV1
  Species: Synthetic
  Cloning method: Gibson Cloning
Terms and licenses: Academic/Nonprofit Terms; Industry Terms: Not Available to Industry
How to cite: PB-CMV-TO-Casp-rastvTEV-teTVMV1 was a gift from Michael Elowitz (Addgene plasmid # 116097 ; http://n2t.net/addgene:116097 ; RRID:Addgene_116097)
